Addgene plasmid #161037: pDONR221-RHAG_STOP
Purpose: Gateway entry clone with codon-optimized ORF sequence for subcloning into custom expression vectors. Contains a STOP codon at the end of the codon-optimized ORF sequence.
Depositing lab: RESOLUTE Consortium & Giulio Superti-Furga. Depositing organization: CeMM Research Center for Molecular Medicine. Publication: The RESOLUTE consortium: unlocking SLC transporters for drug discovery. Superti-Furga G, Lackner D, Wiedmer T, Ingles-Prieto A, Barbosa B, Girardi E, Goldmann U, Gurtl B, Klavins K, Klimek C, Lindinger S, Lineiro-Retes E, Muller AC, Onstein S, Redinger G, Reil D, Sedlyarov V, Wolf G, Crawford M, Everley R, ... Steppan CM. Nat Rev Drug Discov. 2020 Jul;19(7):429-430. doi: 10.1038/d41573-020-00056-6. PubMed 32265506.
Backbone
  Vector backbone: pDONR221
  Backbone manufacturer: ThermoFisher Scientific
  Backbone size w/o insert (bp): 2550
  Vector type: Mammalian Expression
Growth in bacteria
  Bacterial resistance: Kanamycin, 50 μg/mL
  Growth temperature: 37°C
  Growth strain: NEB Stable
  Copy number: High Copy
Gene/Insert
  Gene/Insert name: RHAG (alt name: RH50A, CD241, SLC42A1)
  Species: H. sapiens (human)
  Insert size (bp): 1230
  Entrez Gene: RHAG (a.k.a. CD241, OHS, OHST, RH2, RH50A, RHNR, Rh50, Rh50GP, SLC42A1)
  Cloning method: Gateway Cloning
  Sequencing primers: 5′ M13-fwd; 3′ M13-rev
Terms and licenses: Academic/Nonprofit Terms; Industry Terms
Depositor comments: This plasmid contains a STOP codon at the end of the codon-optimized ORF. For the version of this plasmid that does not contain a STOP codon, please see Addgene plasmid 131871 For more information on the full Resolute plasmid collection, please see www.addgene.org/depositor-collections/re-solute/. Please provide your feedback on this plasmid to the RESOLUTE consortium by filling out their RESOLUTE repository feedback form: https://forms.office.com/Pages/ResponsePage.aspx?id=0e05yklzmkS7rjFGQL4N7z4feCLQvEJAmVcOCM_u885UN1JJRko0Ukg4TVQwNTZLOUxPQVJWT1NHUCQlQCN0PWcu
How to cite: pDONR221-RHAG_STOP was a gift from RESOLUTE Consortium & Giulio Superti-Furga (Addgene plasmid # 161037 ; http://n2t.net/addgene:161037 ; RRID:Addgene_161037)
