[The description below was written by a language model from this plasmid's Addgene catalogue record and pLannotate feature annotations shown in this document.]
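Description:
pDONR221-RHAG_STOP is a Gateway entry clone built on the pDONR221 backbone, carrying a codon-optimized open reading frame for human RHAG (also known as RH50A, CD241 or SLC42A1). RHAG is the Rh-associated glycoprotein of the erythrocyte membrane, linked to Rh blood group antigen expression and implicated in ammonia and monovalent cation transport. The plasmid is about 3.8 kb in total and is maintained in E. coli at high copy through a ColE1/pUC-type origin, with selection by a kanamycin resistance gene (aminoglycoside phosphotransferase).

The roughly 1.2 kb ORF sits between attL1 and attL2 sites, so an LR Clonase reaction can move it directionally into any attR-containing destination vector. Although the catalogue lists the vector type as mammalian expression, the feature table shows no eukaryotic promoter or polyadenylation signal; expression depends on the regulatory elements of the chosen destination vector. The rrnB T1 and T2 terminators lie upstream of the attL1 site and insulate the insert from read-through transcription in bacteria. A T7 promoter lies just beyond attL2, oriented back toward the insert. The short lacI and lacZα fragments annotated nearby are backbone remnants, and M13 forward and reverse primer sites allow the insert to be sequenced.

This version retains a stop codon at the end of the ORF, so it suits expression of the native, untagged protein or N-terminal fusions but not C-terminal tagging; a companion clone without the stop codon exists for that purpose. The plasmid belongs to a consortium-generated collection of solute carrier (SLC) transporter clones intended for subcloning into custom expression vectors for transporter research and drug discovery.
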