Features (pLannotate 1.2.2; 10 found; start..end, strand, type, name):
    121..213     +  CDS            lacI (fragment): lac repressor; lacI; The lac repressor binds to the lac operator to inhibit transcription in E. coli. This inhibition can be relieved by adding lactose or isopropyl-β-D-thiogalactopyranoside (IPTG).
    268..295     -  terminator     rrnB T2 terminator: transcription terminator T2 from the E. coli rrnB gene
    427..470     +  terminator     rrnB T1 terminator: Escherichia coli rrnB; transcription terminator T1 from the E. coli rrnB gene
    517..553     -  CDS            lacZα (fragment): LacZα fragment of β-galactosidase; lacZ fragment
    569..668     +  protein_bind   attL1: mutant version of attL; recombination site for the Gateway® LR reaction LR Clonase™
    674..1900    +  CDS            RHAG: RHAG_HUMAN - Also known as RH50. Experimental evidence at protein level: Swiss-Prot protein existence level 1. Associated with rhesus blood group antigen expression (PubMed:19744193). May be part of an oligomeric complex which is likely to have a transport or channel function in the erythrocyte membrane (PubMed:11062476, PubMed:11861637). Involved in ammonia transport across the erythrocyte membrane (PubMed:21849667, PubMed:22012326). Seems to act in monovalent cation transport (PubMed:18931342, PubMed:21849667). From Homo sapiens (Human).
   1905..2004    -  protein_bind   attL2: mutant version of attL; recombination site for the Gateway® LR reaction LR Clonase™
   2022..2040    -  promoter       T7 promoter: promoter for bacteriophage T7 RNA polymerase
   2174..2983    +  CDS            KanR: aminoglycoside phosphotransferase; aph(3')-Ia; confers resistance to kanamycin in bacteria or G418 (Geneticin®) in eukaryotes
   3130..3718    +  rep_origin     ori: high-copy-number ColE1/pMB1/pBR322/pUC origin of replication
>Addgene plasmid #161037 | pDONR221-RHAG_STOP | depositor full sequence | sequence record 312008 | Full Sequence
CTTTCCTGCGTTATCCCCTGATTCTGTGGATAACCGTATTACCGCCTTTGAGTGAGCTGATACCGCTCGC
CGCAGCCGAACGACCGAGCGCAGCGAGTCAGTGAGCGAGGAAGCGGAAGAGCGCCCAATACGCAAACCGC
CTCTCCCCGCGCGTTGGCCGATTCATTAATGCAGCTGGCACGACAGGTTTCCCGACTGGAAAGCGGGCAG
TGAGCGCAACGCAATTAATACGCGTACCGCTAGCCAGGAAGAGTTTGTAGAAACGCAAAAAGGCCATCCG
TCAGGATGGCCTTCTGCTTAGTTTGATGCCTGGCAGTTTATGGCGGGCGTCCTGCCCGCCACCCTCCGGG
CCGTTGCTTCACAACGTTCAAATCCGCTCCCGGCGGATTTGTCCTACTCAGGAGAGCGTTCACCGACAAA
CAACAGATAAAACGAAAGGCCCAGTCTTCCGACTGAGCCTTTCGTTTTATTTGATGCCTGGCAGTTCCCT
ACTCTCGCGTTAACGCTAGCATGGATGTTTTCCCAGTCACGACGTTGTAAAACGACGGCCAGTCTTAAGC
TCGGGCCCCAAATAATGATTTTATTTTGACTGATAGTGACCTGTTCGTTGCAACACATTGATGAGCAATG
CTTTTTTATAATGCCAACTTTGTACAAAAAAGCAGGCTCCACCATGCGGTTCACCTTTCCTCTGATGGCC
ATCGTGCTGGAGATCGCCATGATCGTGCTGTTCGGCCTGTTTGTGGAGTACGAGACCGACCAGACAGTGC
TGGAGCAGCTGAACATCACCAAGCCTACAGACATGGGCATCTTCTTTGAGCTGTACCCACTGTTTCAGGA
TGTGCACGTGATGATCTTCGTGGGCTTCGGCTTTCTGATGACCTTTCTGAAGAAGTATGGCTTCAGCTCC
GTGGGCATCAACCTGCTGGTGGCCGCCCTGGGACTGCAGTGGGGCACAATCGTGCAGGGCATCCTGCAGA
GCCAGGGCCAGAAGTTTAATATCGGCATCAAGAACATGATCAATGCCGACTTTTCCGCCGCCACCGTGCT
GATCTCTTTCGGCGCCGTGCTGGGCAAGACCTCTCCAACACAGATGCTGATCATGACAATCCTGGAGATC
GTGTTCTTTGCCCACAACGAGTATCTGGTGAGCGAGATCTTCAAGGCCAGCGATATCGGCGCCTCCATGA
CCATCCACGCCTTCGGCGCATACTTTGGACTGGCAGTGGCAGGAATCCTGTATCGGTCCGGCCTGAGAAA
GGGCCACGAGAATGAGGAGTCCGCCTACTATTCTGACCTGTTTGCCATGATCGGCACACTGTTCCTGTGG
ATGTTTTGGCCAAGCTTCAACTCCGCCATCGCAGAGCCAGGCGATAAGCAGTGCAGGGCCATCGTGAATA
CCTACTTCTCTCTGGCAGCATGCGTGCTGACAGCCTTCGCCTTTTCTAGCCTGGTGGAGCACCGCGGCAA
GCTGAACATGGTGCACATCCAGAATGCCACCCTGGCAGGAGGAGTGGCAGTGGGAACATGCGCCGACATG
GCCATCCACCCATTCGGCTCTATGATCATCGGCAGCATCGCCGGCATGGTGTCCGTGCTGGGCTATAAGT
TTCTGACCCCCCTGTTCACCACAAAGCTGCGGATCCACGATACATGTGGAGTGCACAACCTGCACGGACT
GCCTGGAGTGGTGGGAGGACTGGCCGGCATCGTGGCCGTGGCCATGGGCGCCTCTAATACCAGCATGGCA
ATGCAGGCAGCCGCCCTGGGATCCTCTATCGGAACCGCAGTGGTGGGAGGACTGATGACAGGCCTGATCC
TGAAGCTGCCCCTGTGGGGCCAGCCTAGCGATCAGAATTGCTACGACGATTCCGTGTATTGGAAGGTGCC
CAAGACCAGGTAAGACCCAGCTTTCTTGTACAAAGTTGGCATTATAAGAAAGCATTGCTTATCAATTTGT
TGCAACGAACAGGTCACTATCAGTCAAAATAAAATCATTATTTGCCATCCAGCTGATATCCCCTATAGTG
AGTCGTATTACATGGTCATAGCTGTTTCCTGGCAGCTCTGGCCCGTGTCTCAAAATCTCTGATGTTACAT
TGCACAAGATAAAATAATATCATCATGAACAATAAAACTGTCTGCTTACATAAACAGTAATACAAGGGGT
GTTATGAGCCATATTCAACGGGAAACGTCGAGGCCGCGATTAAATTCCAACATGGATGCTGATTTATATG
GGTATAAATGGGCTCGCGATAATGTCGGGCAATCAGGTGCGACAATCTATCGCTTGTATGGGAAGCCCGA
TGCGCCAGAGTTGTTTCTGAAACATGGCAAAGGTAGCGTTGCCAATGATGTTACAGATGAGATGGTCAGA
CTAAACTGGCTGACGGAATTTATGCCTCTTCCGACCATCAAGCATTTTATCCGTACTCCTGATGATGCAT
GGTTACTCACCACTGCGATCCCCGGAAAAACAGCATTCCAGGTATTAGAAGAATATCCTGATTCAGGTGA
AAATATTGTTGATGCGCTGGCAGTGTTCCTGCGCCGGTTGCATTCGATTCCTGTTTGTAATTGTCCTTTT
AACAGCGATCGCGTATTTCGTCTCGCTCAGGCGCAATCACGAATGAATAACGGTTTGGTTGATGCGAGTG
ATTTTGATGACGAGCGTAATGGCTGGCCTGTTGAACAAGTCTGGAAAGAAATGCATAAACTTTTGCCATT
CTCACCGGATTCAGTCGTCACTCATGGTGATTTCTCACTTGATAACCTTATTTTTGACGAGGGGAAATTA
ATAGGTTGTATTGATGTTGGACGAGTCGGAATCGCAGACCGATACCAGGATCTTGCCATCCTATGGAACT
GCCTCGGTGAGTTTTCTCCTTCATTACAGAAACGGCTTTTTCAAAAATATGGTATTGATAATCCTGATAT
GAATAAATTGCAGTTTCATTTGATGCTCGATGAGTTTTTCTAATCAGAATTGGTTAATTGGTTGTAACAC
TGGCAGAGCATTACGCTGACTTGACGGGACGGCGCAAGCTCATGACCAAAATCCCTTAACGTGAGTTACG
CGTCGTTCCACTGAGCGTCAGACCCCGTAGAAAAGATCAAAGGATCTTCTTGAGATCCTTTTTTTCTGCG
CGTAATCTGCTGCTTGCAAACAAAAAAACCACCGCTACCAGCGGTGGTTTGTTTGCCGGATCAAGAGCTA
CCAACTCTTTTTCCGAAGGTAACTGGCTTCAGCAGAGCGCAGATACCAAATACTGTTCTTCTAGTGTAGC
CGTAGTTAGGCCACCACTTCAAGAACTCTGTAGCACCGCCTACATACCTCGCTCTGCTAATCCTGTTACC
AGTGGCTGCTGCCAGTGGCGATAAGTCGTGTCTTACCGGGTTGGACTCAAGACGATAGTTACCGGATAAG
GCGCAGCGGTCGGGCTGAACGGGGGGTTCGTGCACACAGCCCAGCTTGGAGCGAACGACCTACACCGAAC
TGAGATACCTACAGCGTGAGCTATGAGAAAGCGCCACGCTTCCCGAAGGGAGAAAGGCGGACAGGTATCC
GGTAAGCGGCAGGGTCGGAACAGGAGAGCGCACGAGGGAGCTTCCAGGGGGAAACGCCTGGTATCTTTAT
AGTCCTGTCGGGTTTCGCCACCTCTGACTTGAGCGTCGATTTTTGTGATGCTCGTCAGGGGGGCGGAGCC
TATGGAAAAACGCCAGCAACGCGGCCTTTTTACGGTTCCTGGCCTTTTGCTGGCCTTTTGCTCACATGTT
