>Addgene plasmid #161037 | pDONR221-RHAG_STOP | depositor partial sequence | sequence record 312009 | Codon-optimized ORF of RHAG
ATGCGGTTCACCTTTCCTCTGATGGCCATCGTGCTGGAGATCGCCATGATCGTGCTGTTCGGCCTGTTTG
TGGAGTACGAGACCGACCAGACAGTGCTGGAGCAGCTGAACATCACCAAGCCTACAGACATGGGCATCTT
CTTTGAGCTGTACCCACTGTTTCAGGATGTGCACGTGATGATCTTCGTGGGCTTCGGCTTTCTGATGACC
TTTCTGAAGAAGTATGGCTTCAGCTCCGTGGGCATCAACCTGCTGGTGGCCGCCCTGGGACTGCAGTGGG
GCACAATCGTGCAGGGCATCCTGCAGAGCCAGGGCCAGAAGTTTAATATCGGCATCAAGAACATGATCAA
TGCCGACTTTTCCGCCGCCACCGTGCTGATCTCTTTCGGCGCCGTGCTGGGCAAGACCTCTCCAACACAG
ATGCTGATCATGACAATCCTGGAGATCGTGTTCTTTGCCCACAACGAGTATCTGGTGAGCGAGATCTTCA
AGGCCAGCGATATCGGCGCCTCCATGACCATCCACGCCTTCGGCGCATACTTTGGACTGGCAGTGGCAGG
AATCCTGTATCGGTCCGGCCTGAGAAAGGGCCACGAGAATGAGGAGTCCGCCTACTATTCTGACCTGTTT
GCCATGATCGGCACACTGTTCCTGTGGATGTTTTGGCCAAGCTTCAACTCCGCCATCGCAGAGCCAGGCG
ATAAGCAGTGCAGGGCCATCGTGAATACCTACTTCTCTCTGGCAGCATGCGTGCTGACAGCCTTCGCCTT
TTCTAGCCTGGTGGAGCACCGCGGCAAGCTGAACATGGTGCACATCCAGAATGCCACCCTGGCAGGAGGA
GTGGCAGTGGGAACATGCGCCGACATGGCCATCCACCCATTCGGCTCTATGATCATCGGCAGCATCGCCG
GCATGGTGTCCGTGCTGGGCTATAAGTTTCTGACCCCCCTGTTCACCACAAAGCTGCGGATCCACGATAC
ATGTGGAGTGCACAACCTGCACGGACTGCCTGGAGTGGTGGGAGGACTGGCCGGCATCGTGGCCGTGGCC
ATGGGCGCCTCTAATACCAGCATGGCAATGCAGGCAGCCGCCCTGGGATCCTCTATCGGAACCGCAGTGG
TGGGAGGACTGATGACAGGCCTGATCCTGAAGCTGCCCCTGTGGGGCCAGCCTAGCGATCAGAATTGCTA
CGACGATTCCGTGTATTGGAAGGTGCCCAAGACCAGGTAA
